>Addgene plasmid #36106 | YFP Gamma 8 | depositor partial sequence | sequence record 44748 | YFP Gamma 8 sequence 5428 bps
GACGGATCGGGAGATCTCCCGATCCCCTATGGTGCACTCTCAGTACAATCTGCTCTGATGCCGCATAGTT
AAGCCAGTATCTGCTCCCTGCTTGTGTGTTGGAGGTCGCTGAGTAGTGCGCGAGCAAAATTTAAGCTACA
ACAAGGCAAGGCTTGACCGACAATTGCATGAAGAATCTGCTTAGGGTTAGGCGTTTTGCGCTGCTTCGCG
ATGTACGGGCCAGATATACGCGTTGACATTGATTATTGACTAGTTATTAATAGTAATCAATTACGGGGTC
ATTAGTTCATAGCCCATATATGGAGTTCCGCGTTACATAACTTACGGTAAATGGCCCGCCTGGCTGACCG
CCCAACGACCCCCGCCCATTGACGTCAATAATGACGTATGTTCCCATAGTAACGCCAATAGGGACTTTCC
ATTGACGTCAATGGGTGGAGTATTTACGGTAAACTGCCCACTTGGCAGTACATCAAGTGTATCATATGCC
AAGTACGCCCCCTATTGACGTCAATGACGGTAAATGGCCCGCCTGGCATTATGCCCAGTACATGACCTTA
TGGGACTTTCCTACTTGGCAGTACATCTACGTATTAGTCATCGCTATTACCATGGTGATGCGGTTTTGGC
AGTACATCAATGGGCGTGGATAGCGGTTTGACTCACGGGGATTTCCAAGTCTCCACCCCATTGACGTCAA
TGGGAGTTTGTTTTGGCACCAAAATCAACGGGACTTTCCAAAATGTCGTAACAACTCCGCCCCATTGACG
CAAATGGGCGGTAGGCGTGTACGGTGGGAGGTCTATATAAGCAGAGCTCTCTGGCTAACTAGAGAACCCA
CTGCTTACTGGCTTATCGAAATTAATACGACTCACTATAGGGAGACCCAAGCTGGCTAGCGTTTAAACTT
AAGCTTGGTACCGAGCTCGGATCCACTAGTCCAGTGTGGTGGAATTCTGCAGATATCCAGCACAGTGGCG
GCCGCTCGAGTCTAGAGGGCCCGTTTAAACCCGCTGATCAGCCTCGACTGTGCCTTCTAGTTGCCAGCCA
TCTGTTGTTTGCCCCTCCCCCGTGCCTTCCTTGACCCTGGAAGGTGCCACTCCCACTGTCCTTTCCTAAT
AAAATGAGGAAATTGCATCGCATTGTCTGAGTAGGTGTCATTCTATTCTGGGGGGTGGGGTGGGGCAGGA
CAGCAAGGGGGAGGATTGGGAAGACAATAGCAGGCATGCTGGGGATGCGGTGGGCTCTATGGCTTCTGAG
GCGGAAAGAACCAGCTGGGGCTCTAGGGGGTATCCCC
[124 nt withheld, positions 1298-1421]
C
[91 nt withheld, positions 1423-1513]
A
[49 nt withheld, positions 1515-1563]
CCTTTGACGTTGGAGTCCACGTTCTTT
[37 nt withheld, positions 1591-1627]
ACCCTATCTCGGTCTATTCTTTTGATTTATAAGGGATTTTGCCGATTTCGGCCTATTGGTTAAAAAATGA
GCTGATTTAACAAAAATTTAACGCGAATTAATTCTGTGGAATGTGTGTCAGTTAGGGTGTGGAAAGTCCC
CAGGCTCCCCAGCAGGCAGAAGTATGCAAAGCATGCATCTCAATTAGTCAGCAACCAGGTGTGGAAAGTC
CCCAGGCTCCCCAGCAGGCAGAAGTATGCAAAGCATGCATCTCAATTAGTCAGCAACCATAGTCCCGCCC
CTAACTCCGCCCATCCCGCCCCTAACTCCGCCCAGTTCCGCCCATTCTCCGCCCCATGGCTGACTAATTT
TTTTTATTTATGCAGAGGCCGAGGCCGCCTCTGCCTCTGAGCTATTCCAGAAGTAGTGAGGAGGCTTTTT
TGGAGGCCTAGGCTTTTGCAAAAAGCTCCCGGGAGCTTGTATATCCATTTTCGGATCTGATCAAGAGACA
GGATGAGGATCGTTTCGCATGATTGAACAAGATGGATTGCACGCAGGTTCTCCGGCCGCTTGGGTGGAGA
GGCTATTCGGCTATGACTGGGCACAACAGACAATCGGCTGCTCTGATGCCGCCGTGTTCCGGCTGTCAGC
GCAGGGGCGCCCGGTTCTTTTTGTCAAGACCGACCTGTCCGGTGCCCTGAATGAACTGCAGGACGAGGCA
GCGCGGCTATCGTGGCTGGCCACGACGGGCGTTCCTTGCGCAGCTGTGCTCGACGTTGTCACTGAAGCGG
GAAGGGACTGGCTGCTATTGGGCGAAGTGCCGGGGCAGGATCTCCTGTCATCTCACCTTGCTCCTGCCGA
GAAAGTATCCATCATGGCTGATGCAATGCGGCGGCTGCATACGCTTGATCCGGCTACCTGCCCATTCGAC
CACCAAGCGAAACATCGCATCGAGCGAGCACGTACTCGGATGGAAGCCGGTCTTGTCGATCAGGATGATC
TGGACGAAGAGCATCAGGGGCTCGCGCCAGCCGAACTGTTCGCCAGGCTCAAGGCGCGCATGCCCGACGG
CGAGGATCTCGTCGTGACCCATGGCGATGCCTGCTTGCCGAATATCATGGTGGAAAATGGCCGCTTTTCT
GGATTCATCGACTGTGGCCGGCTGGGTGTGGCGGACCGCTATCAGGACATAGCGTTGGCTACCCGTGATA
TTGCTGAAGAGCTTGGCGGCGAATGGGCTGACCGCTTCCTCGTGCTTTACGGTATCGCCGCTCCCGATTC
GCAGCGCATCGCCTTCTATCGCCTTCTTGACGAGTTCTTCTGAGCGGGACTCTGGGGTTCGAAATGACCG
ACCAAGCGACGCCCAACCTGCCATCACGAGATTTCGATTCCACCGCCGCCTTCTATGAAAGGTTGGGCTT
CGGAATCGTTTTCCGGGACGCCGGCTGGATGATCCTCCAGCGCGGGGATCTCATGCTGGAGTTCTTCGCC
CACCCCAACTTGTTTATTGCAGCTTATAATGGTTACAAATAAAGCAATAGCATCACAAATTTCACAAATA
AAGCATTTTTTTCACTGCATTCTAGTTGTGGTTTGTCCAAACTCATCAATGTATCTTATCATGTCTGTAT
ACCGTCGACCTCTAGCTAGAGCTTGGCGTAATCATGGTCATAGCTGTTTCCTGTGTGAAATTGTTATCCG
CTCACAATTCCACACAACATACGAGCCGGAAGCATAAAGTGTAAAGCCTGGGGTGCCTAATGAGTGAGCT
AACTCACATTAATTGCGTTGCGCTCACTGCCCGCTTTCCAGTCGGGAAACCTGTCGTGCCAGCTGCATTA
ATGAATCGGCCAACGCGCGGGGAGAGGCGGTTTGCGTATTGGGCGCTCTTCCGCTTCCTCGCTCACTGAC
TCGCTGCGCTCGGTCGTTCGGCTGCGGCGAGCGGTATCAGCTCACTCAAAGGCGGTAATACGGTTATCCA
CAGAATCAGGGGATAACGCAGGAAAGAACATGTGAGCAAAAGGCCAGCAAAAGGCCAGGAACCGTAAAAA
GGCCGCGTTGCTGGCGTTTTTCCATAGGCTCCGCCCCCCTGACGAGCATCACAAAAATCGACGCTCAAGT
CAGAGGTGGCGAAACCCGACAGGACTATAAAGATACCAGGCGTTTCCCCCTGGAAGCTCCCTCGTGCGCT
CTCCTGTTCCGACCCTGCCGCTTACCGGATACCTGTCCGCCTTTCTCCCTTCGGGAAGCGTGGCGCTTTC
TCATAGCTCACGCTGTAGGTATCTCAGTTCGGTGTAGGTCGTTCGCTCCAAGCTGGGCTGTGTGCACGAA
CCCCCCGTTCAGCCCGACCGCTGCGCCTTATCCGGTAACTATCGTCTTGAGTCCAACCCGGTAAGACACG
ACTTATCGCCACTGGCAGCAGCCACTGGTAACAGGATTAGCAGAGCGAGGTATGTAGGCGGTGCTACAGA
GTTCTTGAAGTGGTGGCCTAACTACGGCTACACTAGAAGAACAGTATTTGGTATCTGCGCTCTGCTGAAG
CCAGTTACCTTCGGAAAAAGAGTTGGTAGCTCTTGATCCGGCAAACAAACCACCGCTGGTAGCGGTTTTT
TTGTTTGCAAGCAGCAGATTACGCGCAGAAAAAAAGGATCTCAAGAAGATCCTTTGATCTTTTCTACGGG
GTCTGACGCTCAGTGGAACGAAAACTCACGTTAAGGGATTTTGGTCATGAGATTATCAAAAAGGATCTTC
ACCTAGATCCTTTTAAATTAAAAATGAAGTTTTAAATCAATCTAAAGTATATATGAGTAAACTTGGTCTG
ACAGTTACCAATGCTTAATCAGTGAGGCACCTATCTCAGCGATCTGTCTATTTCGTTCATCCATAGTTGC
CTGACTCCCCGTCGTGTAGATAACTACGATACGGGAGGGCTTACCATCTGGCCCCAGTGCTGCAATGATA
CCGCGAGACCCACGCTCACCGGCTCCAGATTTATCAGCAATAAACCAGCCAGCCGGAAGGGCCGAGCGCA
GAAGTGGTCCTGCAACTTTATCCGCCTCCATCCAGTCTATTAATTGTTGCCGGGAAGCTAGAGTAAGTAG
TTCGCCAGTTAATAGTTTGCGCAACGTTGTTGCCATTGCTACAGGCATCGTGGTGTCACGCTCGTCGTTT
GGTATGGCTTCATTCAGCTCCGGTTCCCAACGATCAAGGCGAGTTACATGATCCCCCATGTTGTGCAAAA
AAGCGGTTAGCTCCTTCGGTCCTCCGATCGTTGTCAGAAGTAAGTTGGCCGCAGTGTTATCACTCATGGT
TATGGCAGCACTGCATAATTCTCTTACTGTCATGCCATCCGTAAGATGCTTTTCTGTGACTGGTGAGTAC
TCAACCAAGTCATTCTGAGAATAGTGTATGCGGCGACCGAGTTGCTCTTGCCCGGCGTCAATACGGGATA
ATACCGCGCCACATAGCAGAACTTTAAAAGTGCTCATCATTGGAAAACGTTCTTCGGGGCGAAAACTCTC
AAGGATCTTACCGCTGTTGAGATCCAGTTCGATGTAACCCACTCGTGCACCCAACTGATCTTCAGCATCT
TTTACTTTCACCAGCGTTTCTGGGTGAGCAAAAACAGGAAGGCAAAATGCCGCAAAAAAGGGAATAAGGG
CGACACGGAAATGTTGAATACTCATACTCTTCCTTTTTCAATATTATTGAAGCATTTATCAGGGTTATTG
TCTCATGAGCGGATACATATTTGAATGTATTTAGAAAAATAAACAAATAGGGGTTCCGCGCACATTTCCC
CGAAAAGTGCCACCTGACGTC
