>Addgene plasmid #36106 | YFP Gamma 8 | addgene partial sequence | sequence record 46066 | BGH-Rev 5'-TAGAAGGCACAGTCGAGG-3'
CTCTAGACTCGAGTCAGAGCAGAACACAAAAGAGGCGCTTGTCGCGGAAGGGGTTCTCCGCGGCGGGTAC
TGGCGTCACCAGCGGGTCATCTTTGGCATGCGTCTCGCAGAAAGCCAGGAGTTCCGCTGCTGCCTGCGAC
ACCTTCATGCGGTCGATGTTCACCTCCAGCTTCAGCTGTTCCACCGTCTTGCGGGCCTCGGCAATCTTGG
CCATGTTGTTGGACATGGTGGTACCTTTGTATAGTTCATCCATGCCATGTGTAATCCCAGCAGCTGTTAC
AAACTCAAGAAGGACCATGTGGTCTCTCTTTTCGTTGGGATCTTTCGAAAGCTTAGATTGATAGGACAGG
TAATGGTTGTCTGGTAAAAGGACAGGGCCATCGCCAATTGGAGTATTTTGTTGATAATGGTCTGCTAGTT
GAACGCTTCCATCTTCAATGTTGTGTCTAATTTTGAAGTTAACTTTGATTCCATTCTTTTGTTTGTCTGC
CATGATGTATACATTGTGTGAGTTATAGTTGTACTCCAATTTGTGTCCAAGAATGTTTCCATCTTCTTTA
AAATCAATACCTTTTAACTCGATTCTATTAACAAGGGTATCACCTTCAAACTTGACTTCAGCACGTGTCT
TGTAGTTCCCGTCATCTTTGAAAAATATAGTTCTTTCCTGTACATAACCTTCGGGCATGGCACTCTTGAA
AAAGTCATGCTGTTTCATATGATCTGGGTATCTTGCAAAGCACATAAGACCATAACCGAAAGTAGTGACA
AGTGTTGGCCATGGAACAGGTAGTTTTCCAGTAGTGCAAATAAATTTAAGGGTAAGTTTTCCGTATGTTG
CATCACCTTCACCCTCTCCACTGACAGAAAATTTGTGCCCATTAACATCACCATCTAATTCAACAAGAAT
TGGGACAACTC
