[The description below was written by a language model from this plasmid's Addgene catalogue record.]
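Description:
YFP Gamma 8 is a mammalian expression plasmid built on the pcDNA3.1 backbone, with a recorded total size of about 6.4 kb. It is propagated in E. coli as a high-copy plasmid under ampicillin selection. It also carries a neomycin resistance marker, so transfected mammalian cells can be selected with G418 if stable lines are wanted. No feature table accompanies the record, so details such as the origins of replication and polyadenylation signals are not itemised. The listed sequencing primers (T7 forward and BGH reverse) fit the standard pcDNA3.1 layout, in which the cloning site sits between a T7 promoter and a BGH polyadenylation region.

The payload is the human G protein gamma 8 subunit (GNG8), a short 213 bp coding sequence cloned between KpnI and XhoI sites, both of which remain intact. Expression is driven by the CMV promoter, which gives strong constitutive transcription in most mammalian cell lines. YFP is fused to the N terminus of the gamma subunit and is described as part of the backbone. This orientation leaves the C terminus free, which matters because G protein gamma subunits are normally lipid-modified at their C-terminal end for membrane attachment.

The associated publication reports that a family of G protein beta-gamma complexes moves reversibly from the plasma membrane to endomembranes when receptors are activated. The construct is therefore suited to live-cell fluorescence imaging of gamma 8 localisation and translocation in transfected cells.
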