Addgene plasmid #36106: YFP Gamma 8
Depositing lab: Narasimhan Gautam. Depositing organization: Washington University in Saint Louis. Publication: A family of G protein betagamma subunits translocate reversibly from the plasma membrane to endomembranes on receptor activation. Saini DK, Kalyanaraman V, Chisari M, Gautam N. J Biol Chem. 2007 Aug 17;282(33):24099-108. Epub 2007 Jun 20. 10.1074/jbc.M701191200 PubMed 17581822.
Backbone
  Vector backbone: pcDNA3.1
  Backbone manufacturer: Invitrogen
  Backbone size w/o insert (bp): 5428
  Total vector size (bp): 6358
  Vector type: Mammalian Expression
  Selectable markers: Neomycin (select with G418)
Growth in bacteria
  Bacterial resistance: Ampicillin, 100 μg/mL
  Growth temperature: 37°C
  Growth strain: DH5alpha
  Copy number: High Copy
Gene/Insert
  Gene/Insert name: G protein subunit Gamma 8 (alt name: Gng8)
  Species: H. sapiens (human)
  Insert size (bp): 213
  Entrez Gene: GNG8
  Promoter: CMV
  Tag / fusion protein: YFP (N terminal on backbone)
  Cloning method: Restriction Enzyme; 5′ cloning site KpnI (not destroyed); 3′ cloning site XhoI (not destroyed)
  Sequencing primers: 5′ T7 primer; 3′ BGH reverse primer
Terms and licenses: Academic/Nonprofit Terms; Industry Terms: Not Available to Industry
How to cite: YFP Gamma 8 was a gift from Narasimhan Gautam (Addgene plasmid # 36106 ; http://n2t.net/addgene:36106 ; RRID:Addgene_36106)
